Addgene plasmid #173396: RVD-TC5
Purpose: One-step assembly of custom RVD arrays to construct DdCBE, TALE, etc.
Depositing lab: Bin Shen. Depositing organization: Nanjing Medical University. Publication: Precision modeling of mitochondrial diseases in zebrafish via DdCBE-mediated mtDNA base editing. Guo J, Zhang X, Chen X, Sun H, Dai Y, Wang J, Qian X, Tan L, Lou X, Shen B. Cell Discov. 2021 Sep 3;7(1):78. doi: 10.1038/s41421-021-00307-9. PubMed 34480028.
Backbone
  Vector backbone: TetR T vector
  Vector type: Unspecified
Growth in bacteria
  Bacterial resistance: Tetracycline, 10 μg/mL
  Growth temperature: 37°C
  Growth strain: DH5alpha
  Copy number: High Copy
Gene/Insert
  Gene/Insert name: NG-HD dimer RVD at Position5
  Species: Synthetic
  Mutation: no
  Cloning method: Restriction Enzyme; 5′ cloning site Unknown (unknown if destroyed)
Terms and licenses: Academic/Nonprofit Terms; Industry Terms: Not Available to Industry
Depositor comments: RVD is inserted into TA site of TetR T vector
How to cite: RVD-TC5 was a gift from Bin Shen (Addgene plasmid # 173396 ; http://n2t.net/addgene:173396 ; RRID:Addgene_173396)
