[The description below was written by a language model from this plasmid's Addgene catalogue record and pLannotate feature annotations shown in this document.]
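Description:
RVD-TC5 is a small (about 2.6 kb) bacterial module plasmid from a library used for one-step assembly of custom TALE repeat arrays, such as those that provide the DNA-binding domains of DdCBE mitochondrial base editors and other TALE-based tools. It is built on a "TetR T vector" backbone, a minimal TA-cloning plasmid. The feature table shows a high-copy ColE1/pUC-type origin of replication and a tetracycline efflux gene (TcR) driven by its native tet promoter, which matches the catalogue's listing of tetracycline selection and high copy number in E. coli. The annotation also picks up a T7 promoter and short fragments matching a kanamycin resistance gene and an RSF origin. These appear to be non-functional remnants of the backbone's construction rather than working elements.

The insert is a synthetic dimer of two TALE repeats carrying the repeat-variable diresidues NG and HD, placed in the TA cloning site of the vector. By the standard TALE code, NG recognises thymine and HD recognises cytosine, so the module specifies the dinucleotide TC, as the name suggests. It is designated for position 5 in an ordered array, and it is meant to be combined with dimer modules for other positions to give a full-length array matching a chosen target sequence. The automated annotation did not label the repeat insert itself, which presumably lies in the unannotated region between the origin and the T7 promoter. The record does not state which restriction sites or overhangs are used to release and join the modules. There is no eukaryotic expression element, so the plasmid serves purely as a cloning intermediate.
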