Features (pLannotate 1.2.2; 6 found; start..end, strand, type, name):
    667..685     +  promoter       T7 promoter: promoter for bacteriophage T7 RNA polymerase
    688..762     -  CDS            KanR (fragment): aminoglycoside phosphotransferase; aphA-3; confers resistance to kanamycin
    860..2050    -  CDS            TcR: tetracycline efflux protein; tet; confers resistance to tetracycline
   2098..2126    -  promoter       tet promoter: E. coli promoter for tetracycline efflux protein gene
   2142..2181    +  rep_origin     RSF ori (fragment): Plasmids containing the RSF 1030 origin of replication can be propagated in E. coli cells that contain additional plasmids with compatible origins.
   2253..239     -  rep_origin     ori (across the origin): high-copy-number ColE1/pMB1/pBR322/pUC origin of replication
>Addgene plasmid #173396 | RVD-TC5 | addgene full sequence | sequence record 361441 | Addgene NGS Result
CAGCCACTGGTAACAGGATTAGCAGAGCGAGGTATGTAGGCGGTGCTACAGAGTTCTTGAAGTGGTGGCC
TAACTACGGCTACACTAGAAGAACAGTATTTGGTATCTGCGCTCTGCTGAAGCCAGTTACCTTCGGAAAA
AGAGTTGGTAGCTCTTGATCCGGCAAACAAACCACCGCTGGTAGCGGTGGTTTTTTTGTTTGCAAGCAGC
AGATTACGCGCAGAAAAAAAGGATCTCAAGAAGATCCTTTGATCTTTTCTACGGGGTCTGACGCTCAGTG
GAACGACGCGTAACTCACGTTAAGGGATTTTGGTCATGGGTGGCTCGACCAGATATGGTCTCAAATCGCT
ACAACTTGCGCTGGGGTTAGTCCGTGGGCTTGACAGAGAACTGGTAGAAGGCGTTGGACGGTTTCAAGAG
CCTGTTTGCCACCGTCATGACTAGCAATCGCTACAACTTGCTCGGGCGTCAGGCCGTGGGCTTGACAGAG
AACTGGTAGAAGGCGCTGAACAGTCTCAAGAGCCTGTTTGCCACCCCCATTACTAGCAATTGCCGAGACC
AGCTTTGGTCTAGAGGAGGCATGATGATATATTTTTATCTTGTGCAATGTAACATCAGAGATTTTGAGAC
ACGGGCCAGAGCTGCCAGGAAACAGCTATGACCATGTAATACGACTCACTATAGGGGATATTTTATTTTC
TCCCAATCAGGCTTGATCCCCAGTAAGTCAAAAAATAGCTCGACATACTGTTCTTCCCCGATCAAGGGTT
GGTTTGCGCATTCACAGTTCTCCGCAAGAATTGATTGGCTCCAATTCTTGGAGTGGTGAATCCGTTAGCG
AGGTGCCGCCGGCTTCCATTCAGGTCGAGGTGGCCCGGCTCCATGCACCGCGACGCAACGCGGGGAGGCA
GACAAGGTATAGGGCGGCGCCTACAATCCATGCCAACCCGTTCCATGTGCTCGCCGAGGCGGCATAAATC
GCCGTGACGATCAGCGGTCCAATGATCGAAGTTAGGCTGGTAAGAGCCGCGAGCGATCCTTGAAGCTGTC
CCTGATGGTCGTCATCTACCTGCCTGGACAGCATGGCCTGCAACGCGGGCATCCCGATGCCGCCGGAAGC
GAGAAGAATCATAATGGGGAAGGCCATCCAGCCTCGCGTCGCGAACGCCAGCAAGACGTAGCCCAGCGCG
TCGGCCGCCATGCCGGCGATAATGGCCTGCTTCTCGCCGAAACGTTTGGTGGCGGGACCAGTGACGAAGG
CTTGAGCGAGGGCGTGCAAGATTCCGAATACCGCAAGCGACAGGCCGATCATCGTCGCGCTCCAGCGAAA
GCGGTCCTCGCCGAAAATGACCCAGAGCGCTGCCGGCACCTGTCCTACGAGTTGCATGATAAAGAAGACA
GTCATAAGTGCGGCGACGATAGTCATGCCCCGCGCCCACCGGAAGGAGCTGACTGGGTTGAAGGCTCTCA
AGGGCATGGGTCGGCGCTCTCCCTTATGYGACTCCTGCATTAGGAAGCAGCCCAGTAGTAGGTTGAGGCC
GTTGAGCACCGCCGCCGCAAGGAATGGTGCATGTAAGGAGATGGCGCCCAACAGTCCCCCGGCCACGGGG
CCTGCCACCATACCCACGCCGAAACAAGCGCTCATGAGCCCGAAGTGGCGAGCCCGATCTTCCCCATCGG
TGATGTCGGCGATATAGGCGCCAGCAACCGCACCTGTGGCGCCGGTGATGCCGGCCACGATGCGTCCGGC
GTAGAGAATCCACAGGACGGGTGTGGTCGCCATGATCGCGTAGTCGATAGTGGCTCCAAGTAGCGAAGCG
AGCAGGACTGGGCGGCGGCCAAAGCGGTCGGACAGTGCTCCGAGAACGGGTGCGCATAGAAATTGCATCA
ACGCATATAGCGCTAGCAGCACGCCATAGTGACTGGCGATGCTGTCGGAATGGACGATATCCCGCAAGAG
GCCCGGCAGTACCGGCATAACCAAGCCTATGCCTACAGCATCCAGGGTGACGGTGCCGAGGATGACGATG
AGCGCATTGTTAGATTTCATACACGGTGCCTGACTGCGTTAGCAATTTAACTGTGATAAACTACCGCATT
AAAGCTAATCGATGATAAGCTGTCAAACATGAGAATTAATTCATGTTCTTTCCTGCGTTATCCCCTGATT
CTGTGGATAACGCAGGAAAGAACATGTGAGCAAAAGGCCAGCAAAAGGCCAGGAACCGTAAAAAGGCCGC
GTTGCTGGCGTTTTTCCATAGGCTCCGCCCCCCTGACGAGCATCACAAAAATCGACGCTCAAGTCAGAGG
TGGCGAAACCCGACAGGACTATAAAGATACCAGGCGTTTCCCCCTGGAAGCTCCCTCGTGCGCTCTCCTG
TTCCGACCCTGCCGCTTACCGGATACCTGTCCGCCTTTCTCCCTTCGGGAAGCGTGGCGCTTTCTCATAG
CTCACGCTGTAGGTATCTCAGTTCGGTGTAGGTCGTTCGCTCCAAGCTGGGCTGTGTGCACGAACCCCCC
GTTCAGCCCGACCGCTGCGCCTTATCCGGTAACTATCGTCTTGAGTCCAACCCGGTAAGACACGACTTAT
CGCCACTGGCAG
