>Addgene plasmid #173396 | RVD-TC5 | depositor partial sequence | sequence record 336351 | RVD flanked by two Bsa I sites
GGTCTCGGCAATTGCTAGTAATGGGGGTGGCAAACAGGCTCTTGAGACTGTTCAGCGCCTTCTACCAGTT
CTCTGTCAAGCCCACGGCCTGACGCCCGAGCAAGTTGTAGCGATTGCTAGTCATGACGGTGGCAAACAGG
CTCTTGAAACCGTCCAACGCCTTCTACCAGTTCTCTGTCAAGCCCACGGACTAACCCCAGCGCAAGTTGT
AGCGATTTGAGACC
